Addgene plasmid #229569: pCytERM-mStayGold(E138D)-N1
Purpose: Expresses P450-mStayGold(E138D) in mammalian cells
Depositing lab: Kiryl Piatkevich. Depositing organization: Westlake University. Publication: Bright and stable monomeric green fluorescent protein derived from StayGold. Zhang H, Lesnov GD, Subach OM, Zhang W, Kuzmicheva TP, Vlaskina AV, Samygina VR, Chen L, Ye X, Nikolaeva AY, Gabdulkhakov A, Papadaki S, Qin W, Borshchevskiy V, Perfilov MM, Gavrikov AS, Drobizhev M, Mishin AS, Piatkevich KD, Subach FV. Nat Methods. 2024 Apr;21(4):657-665. doi: 10.1038/s41592-024-02203-y. Epub 2024 Feb 26. PubMed 38409224.
Backbone
  Vector backbone: pN1
  Vector type: Mammalian Expression
Growth in bacteria
  Bacterial resistance: Kanamycin, 50 μg/mL
  Growth temperature: 37°C
  Growth strain: DH5alpha
  Copy number: High Copy
Gene/Insert
  Gene/Insert name: mStayGold(E138D)
  Species: Synthetic
  Cloning method: Ligation Independent Cloning
Terms and licenses: Academic/Nonprofit Terms; Industry Terms: Not Available to Industry
How to cite: pCytERM-mStayGold(E138D)-N1 was a gift from Kiryl Piatkevich (Addgene plasmid # 229569 ; http://n2t.net/addgene:229569 ; RRID:Addgene_229569)
