[The description below was written by a language model from this plasmid's Addgene catalogue record and pLannotate feature annotations shown in this document.]
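Description:
pCytERM-mStayGold(E138D)-N1 is a 4,740 nt mammalian expression plasmid built on an N1-type backbone (pN1), in which a targeting sequence sits upstream of a fluorescent protein so that the fluorophore forms the C-terminal part of the fusion. Transcription is driven by the human cytomegalovirus immediate early enhancer and promoter and terminated by the SV40 polyadenylation signal. Immediately after a fragment of the multiple cloning site, the annotation identifies a short segment of rabbit cytochrome P450 2C1 (CYP2C1). This corresponds to the "CytERM" element in the name and the "P450" of the stated purpose, and such an N-terminal P450 segment generally serves as a membrane anchor that places the fused protein on the cytoplasmic face of the endoplasmic reticulum. A second MCS remnant acts as the linker. The mStayGold(E138D) coding sequence, a synthetic monomeric green fluorescent protein derived from StayGold, is not itself recognised by the automated annotation, but it presumably occupies the unannotated gap between that linker and the SV40 terminator region.

The plasmid is maintained at high copy in E. coli through a ColE1/pUC-type origin and also carries an f1 phage origin. A single NeoR/KanR (Tn5 aminoglycoside phosphotransferase) cassette is preceded by both a bacterial bla promoter and the SV40 enhancer/early promoter and followed by the HSV TK poly(A) signal. It therefore gives kanamycin resistance in bacteria and can allow G418 selection in mammalian cells. The short ble, bGH poly(A) and large T antigen hits appear to be backbone remnants. CytERM fusions are commonly used to label the ER and to assess whether a fluorescent protein tends to oligomerise in cells, although the record states only expression in mammalian cells.
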