Features (pLannotate 1.2.2; 15 found; start..end, strand, type, name):
     61..364     +  enhancer       CMV enhancer: human cytomegalovirus immediate early enhancer
    365..568     +  promoter       CMV promoter: human cytomegalovirus (CMV) immediate early promoter
    591..614     +  misc_feature   MCS (fragment): multiple cloning site
    615..701     +  CDS            CYP2C1 (fragment): CP2C1_RABIT - Experimental evidence at protein level: Swiss-Prot protein existence level 1. Cytochromes P450 are a group of heme-thiolate monooxygenases. In liver microsomes, this enzyme is involved in an NADPH-dependent electron transport pathway. It oxidizes a variety of structurally unrelated compounds, including steroids, fatty acids, and xenobiotics. From Oryctolagus cuniculus (Rabbit).
    696..739     +  misc_feature   MCS (fragment): multiple cloning site
   1422..1505    +  CDS            large T antigen (fragment): large T antigen from SV40 (simian virus 40)
   1528..1649    +  polyA_signal   SV40 poly(A) signal: SV40 polyadenylation signal
   1683..2111    -  rep_origin     f1 ori (sequence partly withheld): f1 bacteriophage origin of replication; arrow indicates direction of (+) strand synthesis
   2138..2242    +  promoter       AmpR promoter: bla
   2244..2601    +  promoter       SV40 promoter: SV40 enhancer and early promoter
   2636..3430    +  CDS            NeoR/KanR: aminoglycoside phosphotransferase from Tn5; aph(3')-II (or nptII); confers resistance to neomycin, kanamycin, and G418 (Geneticin®)
   3451..3603    +  CDS            ble (fragment): BLE_KLEPN - Experimental evidence at protein level: Swiss-Prot protein existence level 1. Binding protein with a strong affinity to the bleomycin family of antibiotics. Binds to CL990; an antimitotic-antibiotic compound. From Klebsiella pneumoniae.
   3662..3709    +  polyA_signal   HSV TK poly(A) signal: herpes simplex virus thymidine kinase polyadenylation signal (Cole and Stacy, 1985)
   3800..3816    -  polyA_signal   bGH poly(A) signal (fragment): bovine growth hormone polyadenylation signal
   4038..4626    +  rep_origin     ori: high-copy-number ColE1/pMB1/pBR322/pUC origin of replication
>Addgene plasmid #229569 | pCytERM-mStayGold(E138D)-N1 | addgene full sequence | sequence record 478767 | Addgene NGS Result
TAGTTATTAATAGTAATCAATTACGGGGTCATTAGTTCATAGCCCATATATGGAGTTCCGCGTTACATAA
CTTACGGTAAATGGCCCGCCTGGCTGACCGCCCAACGACCCCCGCCCATTGACGTCAATAATGACGTATG
TTCCCATAGTAACGCCAATAGGGACTTTCCATTGACGTCAATGGGTGGAGTATTTACGGTAAACTGCCCA
CTTGGCAGTACATCAAGTGTATCATATGCCAAGTACGCCCCCTATTGACGTCAATGACGGTAAATGGCCC
GCCTGGCATTATGCCCAGTACATGACCTTATGGGACTTTCCTACTTGGCAGTACATCTACGTATTAGTCA
TCGCTATTACCATGGTGATGCGGTTTTGGCAGTACATCAATGGGCGTGGATAGCGGTTTGACTCACGGGG
ATTTCCAAGTCTCCACCCCATTGACGTCAATGGGAGTTTGTTTTGGCACCAAAATCAACGGGACTTTCCA
AAATGTCGTAACAACTCCGCCCCATTGACGCAAATGGGCGGTAGGCGTGTACGGTGGGAGGTCTATATAA
GCAGAGCTGGTTTAGTGAACCGTCAGATCCGCTAGCGCTACCGGACTCAGATCTATGGACCCTGTGGTGG
TGCTGGGGCTCTGTCTCTCCTGTTTGCTTCTCCTTTCACTCTGGAAACAGAGCTATGGGGGAGGGAAGCT
TCGAATTCTGCAGTCGACGGTACCGCGGGCCCGGGATCCACCGGTCGCCACCATGGCTAGTACACCATTT
AAATTTCAACTTAAAGGAACCATCAATGGCAAATCGTTTACCGTTGAAGGCGAAGGTGAAGGAAATTCAC
ATGAAGGTTCTCATAAAGGAAAATATGTTTGTACAAGTGGAAAACTACCGATGTCATGGGCAGCACTTGG
AACATCCTTTGGTTATGGAATGAAATATTATACCAAATATCCTAGTGGACTGAAGAACTGGTTTCATGAA
GTAATGCCTGAAGGCTTTACCTACGATCGTCATATTCAATATAAAGGCGATGGGAGTATCCATGCAAAAC
ACCAACACTTTATGAAAAATGGGACTTATCACAACATTGTTGAATTTACTGGTCAGGATTTTAAAGAAAA
TAGTCCAGTCTTAACTGGAGATATGAATGTCTCATTACCGAATGACGTTCAACATATACCCAGAGATGAT
GGAGTAGAATGCCCAGTGACCTTGCTTTATCCTTTATTATCGGATAAATCAAAATGCGTTGAGGCTCACC
AAAATACAATCTGCAAGCCTCTTCATAATCAACCAGCACCTGATGTCCCATATCACTGGATTCGTAAACA
ATACACACAAAGCAAAGATGATACCGAGGAACGTGATCATATTTGTCAATCAGAGACTCTCGAAGCACAC
TTATAAGCGGCCGCGACTCTAGATCATAATCAGCCATACCACATTTGTAGAGGTTTTACTTGCTTTAAAA
AACCTCCCACACCTCCCCCTGAACCTGAAACATAAAATGAATGCAATTGTTGTTGTTAACTTGTTTATTG
CAGCTTATAATGGTTACAAATAAAGCAATAGCATCACAAATTTCACAAATAAAGCATTTTTTTCACTGCA
TTCTAGTTGTGGTTTGTCCAAACTCATCAATGTATCTTAAGGCGTAAATTGTAAGCGTTAATATTTTGTT
AAAATTCGCGTTAAATTTTTGTTAAATCAGCTCATTTTTTAACCAATAGGCCGAAATCGGCAAAATCCCT
TATAAATCAAAAGAATAGACCGAGATAGGGT
[37 nt withheld, positions 1782-1818]
AAAGAACGTGGACTCCAACGTCAAAGG
[49 nt withheld, positions 1846-1894]
T
[91 nt withheld, positions 1896-1986]
G
[124 nt withheld, positions 1988-2111]
CAGGTGGCACTTTTCGGGGAAATGTGCGCGGAACCCCTATTTGTTTATTTTTCTAAATACATTCAAATAT
GTATCCGCTCATGAGACAATAACCCTGATAAATGCTTCAATAATATTGAAAAAGGAAGAGTCCTGAGGCG
GAAAGAACCAGCTGTGGAATGTGTGTCAGTTAGGGTGTGGAAAGTCCCCAGGCTCCCCAGCAGGCAGAAG
TATGCAAAGCATGCATCTCAATTAGTCAGCAACCAGGTGTGGAAAGTCCCCAGGCTCCCCAGCAGGCAGA
AGTATGCAAAGCATGCATCTCAATTAGTCAGCAACCATAGTCCCGCCCCTAACTCCGCCCATCCCGCCCC
TAACTCCGCCCAGTTCCGCCCATTCTCCGCCCCATGGCTGACTAATTTTTTTTATTTATGCAGAGGCCGA
GGCCGCCTCGGCCTCTGAGCTATTCCAGAAGTAGTGAGGAGGCTTTTTTGGAGGCCTAGGCTTTTGCAAA
GATCGATCAAGAGACAGGATGAGGATCGTTTCGCATGATTGAACAAGATGGATTGCACGCAGGTTCTCCG
GCCGCTTGGGTGGAGAGGCTATTCGGCTATGACTGGGCACAACAGACAATCGGCTGCTCTGATGCCGCCG
TGTTCCGGCTGTCAGCGCAGGGGCGCCCGGTTCTTTTTGTCAAGACCGACCTGTCCGGTGCCCTGAATGA
ACTGCAAGACGAGGCAGCGCGGCTATCGTGGCTGGCCACGACGGGCGTTCCTTGCGCAGCTGTGCTCGAC
GTTGTCACTGAAGCGGGAAGGGACTGGCTGCTATTGGGCGAAGTGCCGGGGCAGGATCTCCTGTCATCTC
ACCTTGCTCCTGCCGAGAAAGTATCCATCATGGCTGATGCAATGCGGCGGCTGCATACGCTTGATCCGGC
TACCTGCCCATTCGACCACCAAGCGAAACATCGCATCGAGCGAGCACGTACTCGGATGGAAGCCGGTCTT
GTCGATCAGGATGATCTGGACGAAGAGCATCAGGGGCTCGCGCCAGCCGAACTGTTCGCCAGGCTCAAGG
CGAGCATGCCCGACGGCGAGGATCTCGTCGTGACCCATGGCGATGCCTGCTTGCCGAATATCATGGTGGA
AAATGGCCGCTTTTCTGGATTCATCGACTGTGGCCGGCTGGGTGTGGCGGACCGCTATCAGGACATAGCG
TTGGCTACCCGTGATATTGCTGAAGAGCTTGGCGGCGAATGGGCTGACCGCTTCCTCGTGCTTTACGGTA
TCGCCGCTCCCGATTCGCAGCGCATCGCCTTCTATCGCCTTCTTGACGAGTTCTTCTGAGCGGGACTCTG
GGGTTCGAAATGACCGACCAAGCGACGCCCAACCTGCCATCACGAGATTTCGATTCCACCGCCGCCTTCT
ATGAAAGGTTGGGCTTCGGAATCGTTTTCCGGGACGCCGGCTGGATGATCCTCCAGCGCGGGGATCTCAT
GCTGGAGTTCTTCGCCCACCCTAGGGGGAGGCTAACTGAAACACGGAAGGAGACAATACCGGAAGGAACC
CGCGCTATGACGGCAATAAAAAGACAGAATAAAACGCACGGTGTTGGGTCGTTTGTTCATAAACGCGGGG
TTCGGTCCCAGGGCTGGCACTCTGTCGATACCCCACCGAGACCCCATTGGGGCCAATACGCCCGCGTTTC
TTCCTTTTCCCCACCCCACCCCCCAAGTTCGGGTGAAGGCCCAGGGCTCGCAGCCAACGTCGGGGCGGCA
GGCCCTGCCATAGCCTCAGGTTACTCATATATACTTTAGATTGATTTAAAACTTCATTTTTAATTTAAAA
GGATCTAGGTGAAGATCCTTTTTGATAATCTCATGACCAAAATCCCTTAACGTGAGTTTTCGTTCCACTG
AGCGTCAGACCCCGTAGAAAAGATCAAAGGATCTTCTTGAGATCCTTTTTTTCTGCGCGTAATCTGCTGC
TTGCAAACAAAAAAACCACCGCTACCAGCGGTGGTTTGTTTGCCGGATCAAGAGCTACCAACTCTTTTTC
CGAAGGTAACTGGCTTCAGCAGAGCGCAGATACCAAATACTGTTCTTCTAGTGTAGCCGTAGTTAGGCCA
CCACTTCAAGAACTCTGTAGCACCGCCTACATACCTCGCTCTGCTAATCCTGTTACCAGTGGCTGCTGCC
AGTGGCGATAAGTCGTGTCTTACCGGGTTGGACTCAAGACGATAGTTACCGGATAAGGCGCAGCGGTCGG
GCTGAACGGGGGGTTCGTGCACACAGCCCAGCTTGGAGCGAACGACCTACACCGAACTGAGATACCTACA
GCGTGAGCTATGAGAAAGCGCCACGCTTCCCGAAGGGAGAAAGGCGGACAGGTATCCGGTAAGCGGCAGG
GTCGGAACAGGAGAGCGCACGAGGGAGCTTCCAGGGGGAAACGCCTGGTATCTTTATAGTCCTGTCGGGT
TTCGCCACCTCTGACTTGAGCGTCGATTTTTGTGATGCTCGTCAGGGGGGCGGAGCCTATGGAAAAACGC
CAGCAACGCGGCCTTTTTACGGTTCCTGGCCTTTTGCTGGCCTTTTGCTCACATGTTCTTTCCTGCGTTA
TCCCCTGATTCTGTGGATAACCGTATTACCGCCATGCAT
